>Addgene plasmid #107898 | pWT046b | depositor full sequence | sequence record 203517 | pWT046b sequence 10286 bps
TCAGATCCTTCCGTATTTAGCCAGTATGTTCTCTAGTGTGGTTCGTTGTTTTTGCGTGAGCCATGAGAAC
GAACCATTGAGATCATGCTTACTTTGCATGTCACTCAAAAATTTTGCCTCAAAACTGGTGAGCTGAATTT
TTGCAGTTAAAGCATCGTGTAGTGTTTTTCTTAGTCCGTTACGTAGGTAGGAATCTGATGTAATGGTTGT
TGGTATTTTGTCACCATTCATTTTTATCTGGTTGTTCTCAAGTTCGGTTACGAGATCCATTTGTCTATCT
AGTTCAACTTGGAAAATCAACGTATCAGTCGGGCGGCCTCGCTTATCAACCACCAATTTCATATTGCTGT
AAGTGTTTAAATCTTTACTTATTGGTTTCAAAACCCATTGGTTAAGCCTTTTAAACTCATGGTAGTTATT
TTCAAGCATTAACATGAACTTAAATTCATCAAGGCTAATCTCTATATTTGCCTTGTGAGTTTTCTTTTGT
GTTAGTTCTTTTAATAACCACTCATAAATCCTCATAGAGTATTTGTTTTCAAAAGACTTAACATGTTCCA
GATTATATTTTATGAATTTTTTTAACTGGAAAAGATAAGGCAATATCTCTTCACTAAAAACTAATTCTAA
TTTTTCGCTTGAGAACTTGGCATAGTTTGTCCACTGGAAAATCTCAAAGCCTTTAACCAAAGGATTCCTG
ATTTCCACAGTTCTCGTCATCAGCTCTCTGGTTGCTTTAGCTAATACACCATAAGCATTTTCCCTACTGA
TGTTCATCATCTGAGCGTATTGGTTATAAGTGAACGATACCGTCCGTTCTTTCCTTGTAGGGTTTTCAAT
CGTGGGGTTGAGTAGTGCCACACAGCATAAAATTAGCTTGGTTTCATGCTCCGTTAAGTCATAGCGACTA
ATCGCTAGTTCATTTGCTTTGAAAACAACTAATTCAGACATACATCTCAATTGGTCTAGGTGATTTTAAT
CACTATACCAATTGAGATGGGCTAGTCAATGATAATTACTAGTCCTTTTCCTTTGAGTTGTGGGTATCTG
TAAATTCTGCTAGACCTTTGCTGGAAAACTTGTAAATTCTGCTAGACCCTCTGTAAATTCCGCTAGACCT
TTGTGTGTTTTTTTTGTTTATATTCAAGTGGTTATAATTTATAGAATAAAGAAAGAATAAAAAAAGATAA
AAAGAATAGATCCCAGCCCTGTGTATAACTCACTACTTTAGTCAGTTCCGCAGTATTACAAAAGGATGTC
GCAAACGCTGTTTGCTCCTCTACAAAACAGACCTTAAAACCCTAAAGGCTTAAGTAGCACCCTCGCAAGC
TCGGGCAAATCGCTGAATATTCCTTTTGTCTCCGACCATCAGGCACCTGAGTCGCTGTCTTTTTCGTGAC
ATTCAGTTCGCTGCGCTCACGGCTCTGGCAGTGAATGGGGGTAAATGGCACTACAGGCGCCTTTTATGGA
TTCATGCAAGGAAACTACCCATAATACAAGAAAAGCCCGTCACGGGCTTCTCAGGGCGTTTTATGGCGGG
TCTGCTATGTGGTGCTATCTGACTTTTTGCTGTTCAGCAGTTCCTGCCCTCTGATTTTCCAGTCTGACCA
CTTCGGATTATCCCGTGACAGGTCATTCAGACTGGCTAATGCACCCAGTAAGGCAGCGGTATCATCAACA
GGCTTACCCGTCTTACTGTCAAGAGGACATCCGGTCAAATAAAACGAAAGGCTCAGTCGAAAGACTGGGC
CTTTCGTTTTATTCTAGAGCACAGCTCCATCGAATGGCCAGATGATCCCTATCAGTGATAGAGATTGACA
CTCTATCATTGATAGAGTTATTTTACCACTCCCTATCAGTGATAGAGAAAAGTGAAATGAATAGTTCGAC
AAAAATCTAGACCTGCAGGTGCAGTAAGGAGGAAAAAAAAATGTCTTCTGAAACCGGTCCGGTTGCGGTT
GACCCGACCCTGCGTCGTCGTATCGAACCGCACGAATTCGAAGTTTTCTTCGACCCGCGTGAACTGCGTA
AAGAAACCTGCCTGCTGTACGAAATCAACTGGGGTGGTCGTCACTCTATCTGGCGTCACACCTCTCAGAA
CACCAACAAACACGTTGAAGTTAACTTCATCGAAAAATTCACCACCGAACGTTACTTCTGCCCGAACACC
CGTTGCTCTATCACCTGGTTCCTGTCTTGGTCTCCGTGCGGTGAATGCTCTCGTGCGATCACCGAATTCC
TGTCTCGTTACCCGCACGTTACCCTGTTCATCTACATCGCGCGTCTGTACCACCACGCGGACCCGCGTAA
CCGTCAGGGTCTGCGTGACCTGATCTCTTCTGGTGTTACCATCCAGATCATGACCGAACAGGAATCTGGT
TACTGCTGGCGTAACTTCGTTAACTACTCTCCGTCTAACGAAGCGCACTGGCCGCGTTACCCGCACCTGT
GGGTTCGTCTGTACGTTCTGGAACTGTACTGCATCATCCTGGGTCTGCCGCCGTGCCTGAACATCCTGCG
TCGTAAACAGCCGCAGCTGACCTTCTTCACCATCGCGCTGCAGTCTTGCCACTACCAGCGTCTGCCGCCG
CACATCCTGTGGGCGACCGGTCTGAAATCCGGTAGCGAAACACCGGGGACTTCAGAATCGGCCACCCCGG
AGTCTGATAAGAAATACTCAATAGGCTTAGCTATCGGCACAAATAGCGTCGGATGGGCGGTGATCACTGA
TGAATATAAGGTTCCGTCTAAAAAGTTCAAGGTTCTGGGAAATACAGACCGCCACAGTATCAAAAAAAAT
CTTATAGGGGCTCTTTTATTTGACAGTGGAGAGACAGCGGAAGCGACTCGTCTCAAACGGACAGCTCGTA
GAAGGTATACACGTCGGAAGAATCGTATTTGTTATCTACAGGAGATTTTTTCAAATGAGATGGCGAAAGT
AGATGATAGTTTCTTTCATCGACTTGAAGAGTCTTTTTTGGTGGAAGAAGACAAGAAGCATGAACGTCAT
CCTATTTTTGGAAATATAGTAGATGAAGTTGCTTATCATGAGAAATATCCAACTATCTATCATCTGCGAA
AAAAATTGGTAGATTCTACTGATAAAGCGGATTTGCGCTTAATCTATTTGGCCTTAGCGCATATGATTAA
GTTTCGTGGTCATTTTTTGATTGAGGGAGATTTAAATCCTGATAATAGTGATGTGGACAAACTATTTATC
CAGTTGGTACAAACCTACAATCAATTATTTGAAGAAAACCCTATTAACGCAAGTGGAGTAGATGCTAAAG
CGATTCTTTCTGCACGATTGAGTAAATCAAGACGATTAGAAAATCTCATTGCTCAGCTCCCCGGTGAGAA
GAAAAATGGCTTATTTGGGAATCTCATTGCTTTGTCATTGGGTTTGACCCCTAATTTTAAATCAAATTTT
GATTTGGCAGAAGATGCTAAATTACAGCTTTCAAAAGATACTTACGATGATGATTTAGATAATTTATTGG
CGCAAATTGGAGATCAATATGCTGATTTGTTTTTGGCAGCTAAGAATTTATCAGATGCTATTTTACTTTC
AGATATCCTAAGAGTAAATACTGAAATAACTAAGGCTCCCCTATCAGCTTCAATGATTAAACGCTACGAT
GAACATCATCAAGACTTGACTCTTTTAAAAGCTTTAGTTCGACAACAACTTCCAGAAAAGTATAAAGAAA
TCTTTTTTGATCAATCAAAAAACGGATATGCAGGTTATATTGATGGGGGAGCTAGCCAAGAAGAATTTTA
TAAATTTATCAAACCAATTTTAGAAAAAATGGATGGTACTGAGGAATTATTGGTGAAACTAAATCGTGAA
GATTTGCTGCGCAAGCAACGGACCTTTGACAACGGCTCTATTCCCCATCAAATTCACTTGGGTGAGCTGC
ATGCTATTTTGAGAAGACAAGAAGACTTTTATCCATTTTTAAAAGACAATCGTGAGAAGATTGAAAAAAT
CTTGACTTTTCGAATTCCTTATTATGTTGGTCCATTGGCGCGTGGCAATAGTCGTTTTGCATGGATGACT
CGGAAGTCTGAAGAAACAATTACCCCATGGAATTTTGAAGAAGTTGTCGATAAAGGTGCTTCAGCTCAAT
CATTTATTGAACGCATGACAAACTTTGATAAAAATCTTCCAAATGAAAAAGTACTACCAAAACATAGTTT
GCTTTATGAGTATTTTACGGTTTATAACGAATTGACAAAGGTCAAATATGTTACTGAAGGAATGCGAAAA
CCAGCATTTCTTTCAGGTGAACAGAAGAAAGCCATTGTTGATTTACTCTTCAAAACAAATCGAAAAGTAA
CCGTTAAGCAATTAAAAGAAGATTATTTCAAAAAAATAGAATGTTTTGATAGTGTTGAAATTTCAGGAGT
TGAAGATAGATTTAATGCTTCATTAGGTACCTACCATGATTTGCTAAAAATTATTAAAGATAAAGATTTT
TTGGATAATGAAGAAAATGAAGATATCTTAGAGGATATTGTTTTAACATTGACCTTATTTGAAGATAGGG
AGATGATTGAGGAAAGACTTAAAACATATGCTCACCTCTTTGATGATAAGGTGATGAAACAGCTTAAACG
TCGCCGTTATACTGGTTGGGGACGTTTGTCTCGAAAATTGATTAATGGTATTAGGGATAAGCAATCTGGC
AAAACAATATTAGATTTTTTGAAATCAGATGGTTTTGCCAATCGCAATTTTATGCAGCTGATCCATGATG
ATAGTTTGACATTTAAAGAAGACATTCAAAAAGCACAAGTGTCTGGACAAGGCGATAGTTTACATGAACA
TATTGCAAATTTAGCTGGTAGCCCTGCTATTAAAAAAGGTATTTTACAGACTGTAAAAGTTGTTGATGAA
TTGGTCAAAGTAATGGGGCGGCATAAGCCAGAAAATATCGTTATTGAAATGGCACGTGAAAATCAGACAA
CTCAAAAGGGCCAGAAAAATTCGCGAGAGCGTATGAAACGAATCGAAGAAGGTATCAAAGAATTAGGAAG
TCAGATTCTTAAAGAGCATCCTGTTGAAAATACTCAATTGCAAAATGAAAAGCTCTATCTCTATTATCTC
CAAAATGGAAGAGACATGTATGTGGACCAAGAATTAGATATTAATCGTTTAAGTGATTATGATGTCGATG
CCATTGTTCCACAAAGTTTCCTTAAAGACGATTCAATAGACAATAAGGTCTTAACGCGTTCTGATAAAAA
TCGTGGTAAATCGGATAACGTTCCAAGTGAAGAAGTAGTCAAAAAGATGAAAAACTATTGGAGACAACTT
CTAAACGCCAAGTTAATCACTCAACGTAAGTTTGATAATTTAACGAAAGCTGAACGTGGAGGTTTGAGTG
AACTTGATAAAGCTGGTTTTATCAAACGCCAATTGGTTGAAACTCGCCAAATCACTAAGCATGTGGCACA
AATTTTGGATAGTCGCATGAATACTAAATACGATGAAAATGATAAACTTATTCGAGAGGTTAAAGTGATT
ACCTTAAAATCTAAATTAGTTTCTGACTTCCGAAAAGATTTCCAATTCTATAAAGTACGTGAGATTAACA
ATTACCATCATGCCCATGATGCGTATCTAAATGCCGTCGTTGGAACTGCTTTGATTAAGAAATATCCAAA
ACTTGAATCGGAGTTTGTCTATGGTGATTATAAAGTTTATGATGTTCGTAAAATGATTGCTAAGTCTGAG
CAAGAAATAGGCAAAGCAACCGCAAAATATTTCTTTTACTCTAATATCATGAACTTCTTCAAAACAGAAA
TTACACTTGCAAATGGAGAGATTCGCAAACGCCCTCTAATCGAAACTAATGGGGAAACTGGAGAAATTGT
CTGGGATAAAGGGCGAGATTTTGCCACAGTGCGCAAAGTATTGTCCATGCCCCAAGTCAATATTGTCAAG
AAAACAGAAGTACAGACAGGCGGATTCTCCAAGGAGTCAATTTTACCAAAAAGAAATTCGGACAAGCTTA
TTGCTCGTAAAAAAGACTGGGATCCAAAAAAATATGGTGGTTTTGATAGTCCAACGGTAGCTTATTCAGT
CCTAGTGGTTGCTAAGGTGGAAAAAGGGAAATCGAAGAAGTTAAAATCCGTTAAAGAGTTACTAGGGATC
ACAATTATGGAAAGAAGTTCCTTTGAAAAAAATCCGATTGACTTTTTAGAAGCTAAAGGATATAAGGAAG
TTAAAAAAGACTTAATCATTAAACTACCTAAATATAGTCTTTTTGAGTTAGAAAACGGTCGTAAACGGAT
GCTGGCTAGTGCCGGAGAATTACAAAAAGGAAATGAGCTGGCTCTGCCAAGCAAATATGTGAATTTTTTA
TATTTAGCTAGTCATTATGAAAAGTTGAAGGGTAGTCCAGAAGATAACGAACAAAAACAATTGTTTGTGG
AGCAGCATAAGCATTATTTAGATGAGATTATTGAGCAAATCAGTGAATTTTCTAAGCGTGTTATTTTAGC
AGATGCCAATTTAGATAAAGTTCTTAGTGCATATAACAAACATAGAGACAAACCAATACGTGAACAAGCA
GAAAATATTATTCATTTATTTACGTTGACGAATCTTGGAGCTCCCGCTGCTTTTAAATATTTTGATACAA
CAATTGATCGTAAACGATATACGTCTACAAAAGAAGTTTTAGATGCCACTCTTATCCATCAATCCATCAC
TGGTCTTTATGAAACACGCATTGATTTGAGTCAGCTAGGAGGTGACAGCGGCGGTTCAATGACAAATCTG
TCGGATATCATCGAAAAAGAAACCGGTAAACAGCTGGTTATCCAAGAAAGTATTTTAATGCTTCCCGAAG
AAGTCGAAGAGGTGATTGGCAACAAACCCGAAAGTGATATTCTCGTGCATACTGCGTATGATGAGTCGAC
CGATGAAAACGTCATGCTGCTGACCTCCGACGCGCCCGAGTATAAACCGTGGGCTTTGGTTATCCAGGAT
AGCAACGGTGAAAATAAGATTAAAATGTTATAAACGGAGCCAATGTACGCAAAAACCCCGCTTCAGCGGG
GTTTTTTCGCCAAAAAAAACCCCGCCCTGTCAGGGGCGGGGTTTTTTTTTATGTTGAAAATCTCCTTCTA
AAAAAAGCACCGACTCGGTGCCACTTTTTCAAGTTGATAACGGACTAGCCTTATTTTAACTTGCTATTTC
TAGCTCTAAAACTCGTGACCACCCTGACCTACTACGACCAGTCTAAAAAGCGCCTGAATTCGCGACCTTC
TCGTTACTGACAGGAAAATGGGCCATTGGCAACCAGGGAAAGATGAACGTGATGATGTTCACAATTTGCT
GAATTGTGGTGATGTGATGCTCACCGCATTTCCTGAAAATTCACGCTGTATCTTGAAAAATCGACGTTTT
TTACGTGGTTTTCCGTCGAAAATTTAAGGTAAGAACCTGACCTCGTGATTACTATTTCGCCGTGTTGACG
ACATCAGGAGGCCAGTATGACCGTATTACATAGTGTGGATTTTTTTCCGTCTGGTAACGCGTCCGTGGCG
ATAGAACCCCGGCTCCCGCAGGCGGATTTTCCTGAACATCATCATGATTTTCATGAAATTGTGATTGTCG
AACATGGCACGGGTATTCATGTGTTTAATGGGCAGCCCTATACCATCACCGGTGGCACGGTCTGTTTCGT
ACGCGATCATGATCGGCATCTGTATGAACATACCGATAATCTGTGTCTGACCAATGTGCTGTATCGCTCG
CCGGATCGATTTCAGTTTCTCGCCGGGCTGAATCAGTTGCTGCCACAAGAGCTGGATGGGCAGTATCCGT
CTCACTGGCGCGTTAACCACAGCGTATTGCAGCAGGTGCGACAGCTGGTTGCACAGATGGAACAGCAGGA
AGGGGAAAATGATTTACCCTCGACCGCCAGTCGCGAGATCTTGTTTATGCAATTACTGCTCTTGCTGCGT
AAAAGCAGTTTGCAGGAGAACCTGGAAAACAGCGCATCACGTCTCAACTTGCTTCTGGCCTGGCTGGAGG
ACCATTTTGCCGATGAGGTGAATTGGGATGCCGTGGCGGATCAATTTTCTCTTTCACTGCGTACGCTACA
TCGGCAGCTTAAGCAGCAAACGGGACTGACGCCTCAGCGATACCTGAACCGCCTGCGACTGATGAAAGCC
CGACATCTGCTACGCCACAGCGAGGCCAGCGTTACTGACATCGCCTATCGCTGTGGATTCAGCGACAGTA
ACCACTTTTCGACGCTTTTTCGCCGAGAGTTTAACTGGTCACCGCGTGATATTCGCCAGGGACGGGATGG
CTTTCTGCAATAACGCGAATCTTCTCAACGTATTTGTACGCCATATTGCGAATAATCAACTTCGTTCTCT
GGCCGAGGTAGCCACGGTGGCGCATCAGTTAAAACTTCTCAAAGATGATTTTTTTGCCAGCGACCAGCAG
GCAGTCGCTGTGGCTGACCGTTATCCGCAAGATGTCTTTGCTGAACATACACATGATTTTTGTGAGCTGG
TGATTGTCTGGCGCGGTAATGGCCTGCATGTACTCAACGATCGCCCTTATCGCATTACCCGTGGCGATCT
CTTTTACATTCATGCTGACGATAAACACTCCTACGCTTCCGTTAACGATCTGGTTTTGCAGAATATTATT
TATTGCCCGGAGCGTCTGAAGCTGAATCTTGACTGGCAGGGGGCGATTCCGGGATTTAACGCCAGCGCAG
GGCAACCACACTGGCGCTTAGGTAGCATGGGGATGGCGCAGGCGCGGCAGGTTATCGGTCAGCTTGAGCA
TGAAAGTAGTCAGCATGTGCCGTTTGCTAACGAAATGGCTGAGTTGCTGTTCGGGCAGTTGGTGATGTTG
CTGAATCGCCATCGTTACACCAGTGATTCGTTGCCGCCAACATCCAGCGAAACGTTGCTGGATAAGCTGA
TTACCCGGCTGGCGGCTAGCCTGAAAAGTCCCTTTGCGCTGGATAAATTTTGTGATGAGGCATCGTGCAG
TGAGCGCGTTTTGCGTCAGCAATTTCGCCAGCAGACTGGAATGACCATCAATCAATATCTGCGACAGGTC
AGAGTGTGTCATGCGCAATATCTTCTCCAGCATAGCCGCCTGTTAATCAGTGATATTTCGACCGAATGTG
GCTTTGAAGATAGTAACTATTTTTCGGTGGTGTTTACCCGGGAAACCGGGATGACGCCCAGCCAGTGGCG
TCATCTCAATTCGCAGAAAGATTAAAGGGTCCCTAAGTCTAAAACGAAAGGCCCAGTCTTTCGACTGAGC
CTTTCGTTTTATTTGACCGGATGTCCTCTTAAATATAATGACCCTCTTGATAACCCAAGAGGGCATTTTT
TAATGCCCATGGCGTTTATTTGCCGACTACCTTGGTGATCTCGCCTTTCACGTAGTGGACAAATTCTTCC
AACTGATCTGCGCGCGAGGCCAAGCGATCTTCTTCTTGTCCAAGATAAGCCTGTCTAGCTTCAAGTATGA
CGGGCTGATACTGGGCCGGCAGGCGCTCCATTGCCCAGTCGGCAGCGACATCCTTCGGCGCGATTTTGCC
GGTTACTGCGCTGTACCAAATGCGGGACAACGTAAGCACTACATTTCGCTCATCGCCAGCCCAGTCGGGC
GGCGAGTTCCATAGCGTTAAGGTTTCATTTAGCGCCTCAAATAGATCCTGTTCAGGAACCGGATCAAAGA
GTTCCTCCGCCGCTGGACCTACCAAGGCAACGCTATGTTCTCTTGCTTTTGTCAGCAAGATAGCCAGATC
AATGTCGATCGTGGCTGGCTCGAAGATACCTGCAAGAATGTCATTGCGCTGCCATTCTCCAAATTGCAGT
TCGCGCTTAGCTGGATAACGCCACGGAATGATGTCGTCGTGCACAACAATGGTGACTTCTACAGCGCGGA
GAATCTCGCTCTCTCCAGGGGAAGCCGAAGTTTCCAAAAGGTCGTTGATCAAAGCTCGCCGCGTTGTTTC
ATCAAGCCTTACGGTCACCGTAACCAGCAAATCAATATCACTGTGTGGCTTCAGGCCGCCATCCACTGCG
GAGCCGTACAAATGTACGGCCAGCAACGTCGGTTCGAGATGGCGCTCGATGACGCCAACTACCTCTGATA
GTTGAGTCGATACTTCGGCGATCACCGCTTCCCTCATACTCTTCCTTTTTCAATATTATTGAAGCATTTA
TCAGGGTTATTGTCTCATGAGCGGATACATATTTGAATGTATTTAGAAAAATAGGCCAAATGCCGT
Features (pLannotate 1.2.2; 16 found; start..end, strand, type, name):
      1..951     -  CDS            Rep101: RepA protein needed for replication with the pSC101 origin; rep101
    999..1221    -  rep_origin     pSC101 ori: low-copy replication origin that requires the Rep101 protein
   1716..1762    +  terminator     rrnB T1 terminator: transcription terminator T1 from the E. coli rrnB gene
   1795..1815    +  promoter       PLtetO-1 promoter (fragment): modified phage lambda PL promoter with tet operator sites (Lutz and Bujard, 1997)
   1815..1849    +  promoter       tetA promoter: contains a tet operator sequence that enables repression by TetR
   1850..1877    +  protein_bind   tetracycline response element (fragment): contains seven copies of the tetracycline operator tetO tetracycline repressor TetR
   1931..2617    +  CDS            Apobec1: ABEC1_RAT - Experimental evidence at protein level: Swiss-Prot protein existence level 1. Catalytic component of the apolipoprotein B mRNA editing enzyme complex which is responsible for the postranscriptional editing of a CAA codon for Gln to a UAA codon for stop in the APOB mRNA. May also play a role in the epigenetic regulation of gene expression by participating in DNA demethylation. From Rattus norvegicus (Rat).
   2666..6766    +  CDS            dCas9: catalytically dead mutant of the Cas9 endonuclease from the Streptococcus pyogenes Type II CRISPR/Cas system RNA-guided DNA-binding protein that lacks endonuclease activity due to the D10A mutation in the RuvC catalytic domain and the H840A mutation in the HNH catalytic domain
   6779..7030    +  CDS            UGI: UNGI_BPPB2 - Experimental evidence at protein level: Swiss-Prot protein existence level 1. This protein binds specifically and reversibly to the host uracil-DNA glycosylase, preventing removal of uracil residues from PBS2 DNA by the host uracil-excision repair system. From Bacillus phage PBS2 (Bacteriophage PBS2).
   7147..7222    -  misc_RNA       gRNA scaffold: guide RNA scaffold for the Streptococcus pyogenes CRISPR/Cas9 system
   7243..7361    -  promoter       rhaB promoter: promoter of the E. coli rhaBAD operon, conferring tight induction with L-rhamnose and repression with D-glucose in the presence of RhaR and RhaS (Giacalone et al., 2006)
   7507..8343    +  CDS            rhaS: positive regulator of the rhaB promoter; E. coli rhaS; activated by L-rhamnose
   8417..9265    +  CDS            rhaR: transcriptional activator of rhaR and rhaS; E. coli rhaR; needed for rhamnose-dependent activation of the rhaB promoter
   9280..9325    -  terminator     rrnB T1 terminator: transcription terminator T1 from the E. coli rrnB gene
   9396..10187   -  CDS            SmR: aminoglycoside adenylyltransferase (Murphy, 1985); aadA; confers resistance to spectinomycin and streptomycin
  10188..10259   -  promoter       AmpR promoter: bla
