>Addgene plasmid #107898 | pWT046b | addgene full sequence | sequence record 208435 | Addgene NGS Result
TCAGATCCTTCCGTATTTAGCCAGTATGTTCTCTAGTGTGGTTCGTTGTTTTTGCGTGAGCCATGAGAAC
GAACCATTGAGATCATGCTTACTTTGCATGTCACTCAAAAATTTTGCCTCAAAACTGGTGAGCTGAATTT
TTACAGTTAAAGCATCGTGTAGTGTTTTTCTTAGTCCGTTACGTAGGTAGGAATCTGATGTAATGGTTGT
TGGTATTTTGTCACCATTCATTTTTATCTGGTTGTTCTCAAGTTCGGTTACGAGATCCATTTGTCTATCT
AGTTCAACTTGGAAAATCAACGTATCAGTCGGGCGGCCTCGCTTATCAACCACCAATTTCATATTGCTGT
AAGTGTTTAAATCTTTACTTATTGGTTTCAAAACCCATTGGTTAAGCCTTTTAAACTCATGGTAGTTATT
TTCAAGCATTAACATGAACTTAAATTCATCAAGGCTAATCTCTATATTTGCCTTGTGAGTTTTCTTTTGT
GTTAGTTCTTTTAATAACCACTCATAAATCCTCATAGAGTATTTGTTTTCAAAAGACTTAACATGTTCCA
GATTATATTTTATGAATTTTTTTAACTGGAAAAGATAAGGCAATATCTCTTCACTAAAAACTAATTCTAA
TTTTTCGCTTGAGAACTTGGCATAGTTTGTCCACTGGAAAATCTCAAAGCCTTTAACCAAAGGATTCCTG
ATTTCCACAGTTCTCGTCATCAGCTCTCTGGTTGCTTTAGCTAATACACCATAAGCATTTTCCCTACTGA
TGTTCATCATCTGAGCGTATTGGTTATAAGTGAACGATACCGTCCGTTCTTTCCTTGTAGGGTTTTCAAT
CGTGGGGTTGAGTAGTGCCACACAGCATAAAATTAGCTTGGTTTCATGCTCCGTTAAGTCATAGCGACTA
ATCGCTAGTTCATTTGCTTTGAAAACAACTAATTCAGACATACATCTCAATTGGTCTAGGTGATTTTAAT
CACTATACCAATTGAGATGGGCTAGTCAATGATAATTACTAGTCCTTTTCCTTTGAGTTGTGGGTATCTG
TAAATTCTGCTAGACCTTTGCTGGAAAACTTGTAAATTCTGCTAGACCCTCTGTAAATTCCGCTAGACCT
TTGTGTGTTTTTTTTGTTTATATTCAAGTGGTTATAATTTATAGAATAAAGAAAGAATAAAAAAAGATAA
AAAGAATAGATCCCAGCCCTGTGTATAACTCACTACTTTAGTCAGTTCCGCAGTATTACAAAAGGATGTC
GCAAACGCTGTTTGCTCCTCTACAAAACAGACCTTAAAACCCTAAAGGCTTAAGTAGCACCCTCGCAAGC
TCGGGCAAATCGCTGAATATTCCTTTTGTCTCCGACCATCAGGCACCTGAGTCGCTGTCTTTTTCGTGAC
ATTCAGTTCGCTGCGCTCACGGCTCTGGCAGTGAATGGGGGTAAATGGCACTACAGGCGCCTTTTATGGA
TTCATGCAAGGAAACTACCCATAATACAAGAAAAGCCCGTCACGGGCTTCTCAGGGCGTTTTATGGCGGG
TCTGCTATGTGGTGCTATCTGACTTTTTGCTGTTCAGCAGTTCCTGCCCTCTGATTTTCCAGTCTGACCA
CTTCGGATTATCCCGTGACAGGTCATTCAGACTGGCTAATGCACCCAGTAAGGCAGCGGTATCATCAACA
GGCTTACCCGTCTTACTGTCAAGAGGACATCCGGTCAAATAAAACGAAAGGCTCAGTCGAAAGACTGGGC
CTTTCGTTTTATTCTAGAGCACAGCTCCATCGAATGGCCAGATGATCCCTATCAGTGATAGAGATTGACA
CTCTATCATTGATAGAGTTATTTTACCACTCCCTATCAGTGATAGAGAAAAGTGAAATGAATAGTTCGAC
AAAAATCTAGACCTGCAGGTGCAGTAAGGAGGAAAAAAAAATGTCTTCTGAAACCGGTCCGGTTGCGGTT
GACCCGACCCTGCGTCGTCGTATCGAACCGCACGAATTCGAAGTTTTCTTCGACCCGCGTGAACTGCGTA
AAGAAACCTGCCTGCTGTACGAAATCAACTGGGGTGGTCGTCACTCTATCTGGCGTCACACCTCTCAGAA
CACCAACAAACACGTTGAAGTTAACTTCATCGAAAAATTCACCACCGAACGTTACTTCTGCCCGAACACC
CGTTGCTCTATCACCTGGTTCCTGTCTTGGTCTCCGTGCGGTGAATGCTCTCGTGCGATCACCGAATTCC
TGTCTCGTTACCCGCACGTTACCCTGTTCATCTACATCGCGCGTCTGTACCACCACGCGGACCCGCGTAA
CCGTCAGGGTCTGCGTGACCTGATCTCTTCTGGTGTTACCATCCAGATCATGACCGAACAGGAATCTGGT
TACTGCTGGCGTAACTTCGTTAACTACTCTCCGTCTAACGAAGCGCACTGGCCGCGTTACCCGCACCTGT
GGGTTCGTCTGTACGTTCTGGAACTGTACTGCATCATCCTGGGTCTGCCGCCGTGCCTGAACATCCTGCG
TCGTAAACAGCCGCAGCTGACCTTCTTCACCATCGCGCTGCAGTCTTGCCACTACCAGCGTCTGCCGCCG
CACATCCTGTGGGCGACCGGTCTGAAATCCGGTAGCGAAACACCGGGGACTTCAGAATCGGCCACCCCGG
AGTCTGATAAGAAATACTCAATAGGCTTAGCTATCGGCACAAATAGCGTCGGATGGGCGGTGATCACTGA
TGAATATAAGGTTCCGTCTAAAAAGTTCAAGGTTCTGGGAAATACAGACCGCCACAGTATCAAAAAAAAT
CTTATAGGGGCTCTTTTATTTGACAGTGGAGAGACAGCGGAAGCGACTCGTCTCAAACGGACAGCTCGTA
GAAGGTATACACGTCGGAAGAATCGTATTTGTTATCTACAGGAGATTTTTTCAAATGAGATGGCGAAAGT
AGATGATAGTTTCTTTCATCGACTTGAAGAGTCTTTTTTGGTGGAAGAAGACAAGAAGCATGAACGTCAT
CCTATTTTTGGAAATATAGTAGATGAAGTTGCTTATCATGAGAAATATCCAACTATCTATCATCTGCGAA
AAAAATTGGTAGATTCTACTGATAAAGCGGATTTGCGCTTAATCTATTTGGCCTTAGCGCATATGATTAA
GTTTCGTGGTCATTTTTTGATTGAGGGAGATTTAAATCCTGATAATAGTGATGTGGACAAACTATTTATC
CAGTTGGTACAAACCTACAATCAATTATTTGAAGAAAACCCTATTAACGCAAGTGGAGTAGATGCTAAAG
CGATTCTTTCTGCACGATTGAGTAAATCAAGACGATTAGAAAATCTCATTGCTCAGCTCCCCGGTGAGAA
GAAAAATGGCTTATTTGGGAATCTCATTGCTTTGTCATTGGGTTTGACCCCTAATTTTAAATCAAATTTT
GATTTGGCAGAAGATGCTAAATTACAGCTTTCAAAAGATACTTACGATGATGATTTAGATAATTTATTGG
CGCAAATTGGAGATCAATATGCTGATTTGTTTTTGGCAGCTAAGAATTTATCAGATGCTATTTTACTTTC
AGATATCCTAAGAGTAAATACTGAAATAACTAAGGCTCCCCTATCAGCTTCAATGATTAAACGCTACGAT
GAACATCATCAAGACTTGACTCTTTTAAAAGCTTTAGTTCGACAACAACTTCCAGAAAAGTATAAAGAAA
TCTTTTTTGATCAATCAAAAAACGGATATGCAGGTTATATTGATGGGGGAGCTAGCCAAGAAGAATTTTA
TAAATTTATCAAACCAATTTTAGAAAAAATGGATGGTACTGAGGAATTATTGGTGAAACTAAATCGTGAA
GATTTGCTGCGCAAGCAACGGACCTTTGACAACGGCTCTATTCCCCATCAAATTCACTTGGGTGAGCTGC
ATGCTATTTTGAGAAGACAAGAAGACTTTTATCCATTTTTAAAAGACAATCGTGAGAAGATTGAAAAAAT
CTTGACTTTTCGAATTCCTTATTATGTTGGTCCATTGGCGCGTGGCAATAGTCGTTTTGCATGGATGACT
CGGAAGTCTGAAGAAACAATTACCCCATGGAATTTTGAAGAAGTTGTCGATAAAGGTGCTTCAGCTCAAT
CATTTATTGAACGCATGACAAACTTTGATAAAAATCTTCCAAATGAAAAAGTACTACCAAAACATAGTTT
GCTTTATGAGTATTTTACGGTTTATAACGAATTGACAAAGGTCAAATATGTTACTGAAGGAATGCGAAAA
CCAGCATTTCTTTCAGGTGAACAGAAGAAAGCCATTGTTGATTTACTCTTCAAAACAAATCGAAAAGTAA
CCGTTAAGCAATTAAAAGAAGATTATTTCAAAAAAATAGAATGTTTTGATAGTGTTGAAATTTCAGGAGT
TGAAGATAGATTTAATGCTTCATTAGGTACCTACCATGATTTGCTAAAAATTATTAAAGATAAAGATTTT
TTGGATAATGAAGAAAATGAAGATATCTTAGAGGATATTGTTTTAACATTGACCTTATTTGAAGATAGGG
AGATGATTGAGGAAAGACTTAAAACATATGCTCACCTCTTTGATGATAAGGTGATGAAACAGCTTAAACG
TCGCCGTTATACTGGTTGGGGACGTTTGTCTCGAAAATTGATTAATGGTATTAGGGATAAGCAATCTGGC
AAAACAATATTAGATTTTTTGAAATCAGATGGTTTTGCCAATCGCAATTTTATGCAGCTGATCCATGATG
ATAGTTTGACATTTAAAGAAGACATTCAAAAAGCACAAGTGTCTGGACAAGGCGATAGTTTACATGAACA
TATTGCAAATTTAGCTGGTAGCCCTGCTATTAAAAAAGGTATTTTACAGACTGTAAAAGTTGTTGATGAA
TTGGTCAAAGTAATGGGGCGGCATAAGCCAGAAAATATCGTTATTGAAATGGCACGTGAAAATCAGACAA
CTCAAAAGGGCCAGAAAAATTCGCGAGAGCGTATGAAACGAATCGAAGAAGGTATCAAAGAATTAGGAAG
TCAGATTCTTAAAGAGCATCCTGTTGAAAATACTCAATTGCAAAATGAAAAGCTCTATCTCTATTATCTC
CAAAATGGAAGAGACATGTATGTGGACCAAGAATTAGATATTAATCGTTTAAGTGATTATGATGTCGATG
CCATTGTTCCACAAAGTTTCCTTAAAGACGATTCAATAGACAATAAGGTCTTAACGCGTTCTGATAAAAA
TCGTGGTAAATCGGATAACGTTCCAAGTGAAGAAGTAGTCAAAAAGATGAAAAACTATTGGAGACAACTT
CTAAACGCCAAGTTAATCACTCAACGTAAGTTTGATAATTTAACGAAAGCTGAACGTGGAGGTTTGAGTG
AACTTGATAAAGCTGGTTTTATCAAACGCCAATTGGTTGAAACTCGCCAAATCACTAAGCATGTGGCACA
AATTTTGGATAGTCGCATGAATACTAAATACGATGAAAATGATAAACTTATTCGAGAGGTTAAAGTGATT
ACCTTAAAATCTAAATTAGTTTCTGACTTCCGAAAAGATTTCCAATTCTATAAAGTACGTGAGATTAACA
ATTACCATCATGCCCATGATGCGTATCTAAATGCCGTCGTTGGAACTGCTTTGATTAAGAAATATCCAAA
ACTTGAATCGGAGTTTGTCTATGGTGATTATAAAGTTTATGATGTTCGTAAAATGATTGCTAAGTCTGAG
CAAGAAATAGGCAAAGCAACCGCAAAATATTTCTTTTACTCTAATATCATGAACTTCTTCAAAACAGAAA
TTACACTTGCAAATGGAGAGATTCGCAAACGCCCTCTAATCGAAACTAATGGGGAAACTGGAGAAATTGT
CTGGGATAAAGGGCGAGATTTTGCCACAGTGCGCAAAGTATTGTCCATGCCCCAAGTCAATATTGTCAAG
AAAACAGAAGTACAGACAGGCGGATTCTCCAAGGAGTCAATTTTACCAAAAAGAAATTCGGACAAGCTTA
TTGCTCGTAAAAAAGACTGGGATCCAAAAAAATATGGTGGTTTTGATAGTCCAACGGTAGCTTATTCAGT
CCTAGTGGTTGCTAAGGTGGAAAAAGGGAAATCGAAGAAGTTAAAATCCGTTAAAGAGTTACTAGGGATC
ACAATTATGGAAAGAAGTTCCTTTGAAAAAAATCCGATTGACTTTTTAGAAGCTAAAGGATATAAGGAAG
TTAAAAAAGACTTAATCATTAAACTACCTAAATATAGTCTTTTTGAGTTAGAAAACGGTCGTAAACGGAT
GCTGGCTAGTGCCGGAGAATTACAAAAAGGAAATGAGCTGGCTCTGCCAAGCAAATATGTGAATTTTTTA
TATTTAGCTAGTCATTATGAAAAGTTGAAGGGTAGTCCAGAAGATAACGAACAAAAACAATTGTTTGTGG
AGCAGCATAAGCATTATTTAGATGAGATTATTGAGCAAATCAGTGAATTTTCTAAGCGTGTTATTTTAGC
AGATGCCAATTTAGATAAAGTTCTTAGTGCATATAACAAACATAGAGACAAACCAATACGTGAACAAGCA
GAAAATATTATTCATTTATTTACGTTGACGAATCTTGGAGCTCCCGCTGCTTTTAAATATTTTGATACAA
CAATTGATCGTAAACGATATACGTCTACAAAAGAAGTTTTAGATGCCACTCTTATCCATCAATCCATCAC
TGGTCTTTATGAAACACGCATTGATTTGAGTCAGCTAGGAGGTGACAGCGGCGGTTCAATGACAAATCTG
TCGGATATCATCGAAAAAGAAACCGGTAAACAGCTGGTTATCCAAGAAAGTATTTTAATGCTTCCCGAAG
AAGTCGAAGAGGTGATTGGCAACAAACCCGAAAGTGATATTCTCGTGCATACTGCGTATGATGAGTCGAC
CGATGAAAACGTCATGCTGCTGACCTCCGACGCGCCCGAGTATAAACCGTGGGCTTTGGTTATCCAGGAT
AGCAACGGTGAAAATAAGATTAAAATGTTATAAACGGAGCCAATGTACGCAAAAACCCCGCTTCAGCGGG
GTTTTTTCGCCAAAAAAAACCCCGCCCTGTCAGGGGCGGGGTTTTTTTTTATGTTGAAAATCTCCTTCTA
AAAAAAGCACCGACTCGGTGCCACTTTTTCAAGTTGATAACGGACTAGCCTTATTTTAACTTGCTATTTC
TAGCTCTAAAACTCGTGACCACCCTGACCTACTACGACCAGTCTAAAAAGCGCCTGAATTCGCGACCTTC
TCGTTACTGACAGGAAAATGGGCCATTGGCAACCAGGGAAAGATGAACGTGATGATGTTCACAATTTGCT
GAATTGTGGTGATGTGATGCTCACCGCATTTCCTGAAAATTCACGCTGTATCTTGAAAAATCGACGTTTT
TTACGTGGTTTTCCGTCGAAAATTTAAGGTAAGAACCTGACCTCGTGATTACTATTTCGCCGTGTTGACG
ACATCAGGAGGCCAGTATGACCGTATTACATAGTGTGGATTTTTTTCCGTCTGGTAACGCGTCCGTGGCG
ATAGAACCCCGGCTCCCGCAGGCGGATTTTCCTGAACATCATCATGATTTTCATGAAATTGTGATTGTCG
AACATGGCACGGGTATTCATGTGTTTAATGGGCAGCCCTATACCATCACCGGTGGCACGGTCTGTTTCGT
ACGCGATCATGATCGGCATCTGTATGAACATACCGATAATCTGTGTCTGACCAATGTGCTGTATCGCTCG
CCGGATCGATTTCAGTTTCTCGCCGGGCTGAATCAGTTGCTGCCACAAGAGCTGGATGGGCAGTATCCGT
CTCACTGGCGCGTTAACCACAGCGTATTGCAGCAGGTGCGACAGCTGGTTGCACAGATGGAACAGCAGGA
AGGGGAAAATGATTTACCCTCGACCGCCAGTCGCGAGATCTTGTTTATGCAATTACTGCTCTTGCTGCGT
AAAAGCAGTTTGCAGGAGAACCTGGAAAACAGCGCATCACGTCTCAACTTGCTTCTGGCCTGGCTGGAGG
ACCATTTTGCCGATGAGGTGAATTGGGATGCCGTGGCGGATCAATTTTCTCTTTCACTGCGTACGCTACA
TCGGCAGCTTAAGCAGCAAACGGGACTGACGCCTCAGCGATACCTGAACCGCCTGCGACTGATGAAAGCC
CGACATCTGCTACGCCACAGCGAGGCCAGCGTTACTGACATCGCCTATCGCTGTGGATTCAGCGACAGTA
ACCACTTTTCGACGCTTTTTCGCCGAGAGTTTAACTGGTCACCGCGTGATATTCGCCAGGGACGGGATGG
CTTTCTGCAATAACGCGAATCTTCTCAACGTATTTGTACGCCATATTGCGAATAATCAACTTCGTTCTCT
GGCCGAGGTAGCCACGGTGGCGCATCAGTTAAAACTTCTCAAAGATGATTTTTTTGCCAGCGACCAGCAG
GCAGTCGCTGTGGCTGACCGTTATCCGCAAGATGTCTTTGCTGAACATACACATGATTTTTGTGAGCTGG
TGATTGTCTGGCGCGGTAATGGCCTGCATGTACTCAACGATCGCCCTTATCGCATTACCCGTGGCGATCT
CTTTTACATTCATGCTGACGATAAACACTCCTACGCTTCCGTTAACGATCTGGTTTTGCAGAATATTATT
TATTGCCCGGAGCGTCTGAAGCTGAATCTTGACTGGCAGGGGGCGATTCCGGGATTTAACGCCAGCGCAG
GGCAACCACACTGGCGCTTAGGTAGCATGGGGATGGCGCAGGCGCGGCAGGTTATCGGTCAGCTTGAGCA
TGAAAGTAGTCAGCATGTGCCGTTTGCTAACGAAATGGCTGAGTTGCTGTTCGGGCAGTTGGTGATGTTG
CTGAATCGCCATCGTTACACCAGTGATTCGTTGCCGCCAACATCCAGCGAAACGTTGCTGGATAAGCTGA
TTACCCGGCTGGCGGCTAGCCTGAAAAGTCCCTTTGCGCTGGATAAATTTTGTGATGAGGCATCGTGCAG
TGAGCGCGTTTTGCGTCAGCAATTTCGCCAGCAGACTGGAATGACCATCAATCAATATCTGCGACAGGTC
AGAGTGTGTCATGCGCAATATCTTCTCCAGCATAGCCGCCTGTTAATCAGTGATATTTCGACCGAATGTG
GCTTTGAAGATAGTAACTATTTTTCGGTGGTGTTTACCCGGGAAACCGGGATGACGCCCAGCCAGTGGCG
TCATCTCAATTCGCAGAAAGATTAAAGGGTCCCTAAGTCTAAAACGAAAGGCCCAGTCTTTCGACTGAGC
CTTTCGTTTTATTTGACCGGATGTCCTCTTAAATATAATGACCCTCTTGATAACCCAAGAGGGCATTTTT
TAATGCCCATGGCGTTTATTTGCCGACTACCTTGGTGATCTCGCCTTTCACGTAGTGGACAAATTCTTCC
AACTGATCTGCGCGCGAGGCCAAGCGATCTTCTTCTTGTCCAAGATAAGCCTGTCTAGCTTCAAGTATGA
CGGGCTGATACTGGGCCGGCAGGCGCTCCATTGCCCAGTCGGCAGCGACATCCTTCGGCGCGATTTTGCC
GGTTACTGCGCTGTACCAAATGCGGGACAACGTAAGCACTACATTTCGCTCATCGCCAGCCCAGTCGGGC
GGCGAGTTCCATAGCGTTAAGGTTTCATTTAGCGCCTCAAATAGATCCTGTTCAGGAACCGGATCAAAGA
GTTCCTCCGCCGCTGGACCTACCAAGGCAACGCTATGTTCTCTTGCTTTTGTCAGCAAGATAGCCAGATC
AATGTCGATCGTGGCTGGCTCGAAGATACCTGCAAGAATGTCATTGCGCTGCCATTCTCCAAATTGCAGT
TCGCGCTTAGCTGGATAACGCCACGGAATGATGTCGTCGTGCACAACAATGGTGACTTCTACAGCGCGGA
GAATCTCGCTCTCTCCAGGGGAAGCCGAAGTTTCCAAAAGGTCGTTGATCAAAGCTCGCCGCGTTGTTTC
ATCAAGCCTTACGGTCACCGTAACCAGCAAATCAATATCACTGTGTGGCTTCAGGCCGCCATCCACTGCG
GAGCCGTACAAATGTACGGCCAGCAACGTCGGTTCGAGATGGCGCTCGATGACGCCAACTACCTCTGATA
GTTGAGTCGATACTTCGGCGATCACCGCTTCCCTCATACTCTTCCTTTTTCAATATTATTGAAGCATTTA
TCAGGGTTATTGTCTCATGAGCGGATACATATTTAAATGTATTTAGAAAAATAGGCCAAATGCCGT
Features (pLannotate 1.2.2; 16 found; start..end, strand, type, name):
      1..951     -  CDS            Rep101: RepA protein needed for replication with the pSC101 origin; rep101
    999..1221    -  rep_origin     pSC101 ori: low-copy replication origin that requires the Rep101 protein
   1716..1762    +  terminator     rrnB T1 terminator: transcription terminator T1 from the E. coli rrnB gene
   1795..1815    +  promoter       PLtetO-1 promoter (fragment): modified phage lambda PL promoter with tet operator sites (Lutz and Bujard, 1997)
   1815..1849    +  promoter       tetA promoter: contains a tet operator sequence that enables repression by TetR
   1850..1877    +  protein_bind   tetracycline response element (fragment): contains seven copies of the tetracycline operator tetO tetracycline repressor TetR
   1931..2617    +  CDS            Apobec1: ABEC1_RAT - Experimental evidence at protein level: Swiss-Prot protein existence level 1. Catalytic component of the apolipoprotein B mRNA editing enzyme complex which is responsible for the postranscriptional editing of a CAA codon for Gln to a UAA codon for stop in the APOB mRNA. May also play a role in the epigenetic regulation of gene expression by participating in DNA demethylation. From Rattus norvegicus (Rat).
   2666..6766    +  CDS            dCas9: catalytically dead mutant of the Cas9 endonuclease from the Streptococcus pyogenes Type II CRISPR/Cas system RNA-guided DNA-binding protein that lacks endonuclease activity due to the D10A mutation in the RuvC catalytic domain and the H840A mutation in the HNH catalytic domain
   6779..7030    +  CDS            UGI: UNGI_BPPB2 - Experimental evidence at protein level: Swiss-Prot protein existence level 1. This protein binds specifically and reversibly to the host uracil-DNA glycosylase, preventing removal of uracil residues from PBS2 DNA by the host uracil-excision repair system. From Bacillus phage PBS2 (Bacteriophage PBS2).
   7147..7222    -  misc_RNA       gRNA scaffold: guide RNA scaffold for the Streptococcus pyogenes CRISPR/Cas9 system
   7243..7361    -  promoter       rhaB promoter: promoter of the E. coli rhaBAD operon, conferring tight induction with L-rhamnose and repression with D-glucose in the presence of RhaR and RhaS (Giacalone et al., 2006)
   7507..8343    +  CDS            rhaS: positive regulator of the rhaB promoter; E. coli rhaS; activated by L-rhamnose
   8417..9265    +  CDS            rhaR: transcriptional activator of rhaR and rhaS; E. coli rhaR; needed for rhamnose-dependent activation of the rhaB promoter
   9280..9325    -  terminator     rrnB T1 terminator: transcription terminator T1 from the E. coli rrnB gene
   9396..10187   -  CDS            SmR: aminoglycoside adenylyltransferase (Murphy, 1985); aadA; confers resistance to spectinomycin and streptomycin
  10188..10251   -  promoter       AmpR promoter: bla
