[The description below was written by a language model from this plasmid's Addgene catalogue record and pLannotate feature annotations shown in this document.]
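Description:
pWT046b is a de novo assembled, 10.3 kb bacterial expression plasmid that serves as the "writing" plasmid W2.3 of the CAMERA 2.3 system, a base-editor-based cellular recording platform. It replicates in E. coli at low copy from the pSC101 origin, supported by the plasmid-encoded Rep101 (RepA) protein. Selection is with spectinomycin through the aadA (SmR) aminoglycoside adenylyltransferase gene, which is driven by a bla (AmpR) promoter. The depositor's sequence and the repository's sequencing result have the same length and give essentially identical annotations.

The payload consists of two independently inducible units. The first is BE2, a cytidine base editor annotated as a fusion of rat APOBEC1 deaminase, catalytically dead S. pyogenes Cas9 (D10A/H840A) and the phage PBS2 uracil glycosylase inhibitor (UGI). It is expressed from a tet-operator-containing promoter (PTetO, annotated as PLtetO-1/tetA promoter fragments) via a ribosome binding site the record calls SD8, with an rrnB T1 terminator upstream to insulate it. No TetR coding sequence is annotated on this plasmid, so the repressor is presumably supplied from elsewhere. The second unit, on the opposite strand, is sgRNA4, built on the S. pyogenes guide scaffold and transcribed from the L-rhamnose-inducible rhaB promoter. The activators rhaS and rhaR are encoded on the plasmid, followed by a second rrnB T1 terminator. The record does not state the target of sgRNA4.

Because both the tetracycline-type inducer and rhamnose are needed to produce editor and guide together, the plasmid works as a two-input gate. dCas9 directs C-to-T editing at the guide's target without cutting DNA, and UGI protects the uracil intermediate, so exposure to the stimuli is written as accumulating base changes.
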