Addgene plasmid #107898: pWT046b
Purpose: W2.3 plasmid. Contains PTetO-SD8-BE2, PRha-sgRNA4 and is part of CAMERA 2.3
Depositing lab: David Liu. Depositing organization: Broad Institute. Publication: Rewritable multi-event analog recording in bacterial and mammalian cells. Tang W, Liu DR. Science. 2018 Feb 15. pii: science.aap8992. doi: 10.1126/science.aap8992. PubMed 29449507.
Backbone
  Vector backbone: de novo assembled
  Vector type: Bacterial Expression
Growth in bacteria
  Bacterial resistance: Spectinomycin, 50 μg/mL
  Growth temperature: 37°C
  Growth strain: DH5alpha
  Copy number: Low Copy
Gene/Insert
  Gene/Insert name: PTetO-SD8-BE2, PRha-sgRNA4
  Species: Synthetic
  Cloning method: Unknown
Terms and licenses: Academic/Nonprofit Terms; Industry Terms: Not Available to Industry
Depositor comments: SC101
How to cite: pWT046b was a gift from David Liu (Addgene plasmid # 107898 ; http://n2t.net/addgene:107898 ; RRID:Addgene_107898)
